>Addgene plasmid #180675 | pMYT022 | addgene full sequence | sequence record 369357 | Addgene NGS Result
CAGTAACTGCACCACCATCTTCGAAGTTCATAACTCTTTCCCATTTAAAACCTTCTGGGAATGATTGCTT
GTAGTAATCTGGGATATCTGCTGGATGTTTAATAAAAGCTCTTGAACCGTACATGAATTGTGGAGACAAG
ATATCCCAAGAAAATGGCAATGGACCACCTTTAGTAACCTTCAACTTAGCAGTTTGAGTACCTTCGTATG
GTCTACCTTCACCTTCACCTTCAATTTCAAATTCGTGACCGTTCATACTACCTTCCATGTGTACCTTGAA
TCTCATAAATTCCTTAATAACTGCTTCACCTTTAGAAACGGATTGAGACCGACTACGGTTATCCACAGAA
TCAGGGGATAACGCAGGAAAGAACATGTGAGCAAAAGGCCAGCAAAAGGCCAGGAACCGTAAAAAGGCCG
CGTTGCTGGCGTTTTTCCATAGGCTCCGCCCCCCTGACGAGCATCACAAAAATCGACGCTCAAGTCAGAG
GTGGCGAAACCCGACAGGACTATAAAGATACCAGGCGTTTCCCCCTGGAAGCTCCCTCGTGCGCTCTCCT
GTTCCGACCCTGCCGCTTACCGGATACCTGTCCGCCTTTCTCCCTTCGGGAAGCGTGGCGCTTTCTCATA
GCTCACGCTGTAGGTATCTCAGTTCGGTGTAGGTCGTTCGCTCCAAGCTGGGCTGTGTGCACGAACCCCC
CGTTCAGCCCGACCGCTGCGCCTTATCCGGTAACTATCGTCTTGAGTCCAACCCGGTAAGACACGACTTA
TCGCCACTGGCAGCAGCCACTGGTAACAGGATTAGCAGAGCGAGGTATGTAGGCGGTGCTACAGAGTTCT
TGAAGTGGTGGCCTAACTACGGCTACACTAGAAGAACAGTATTTGGTATCTGCGCTCTGCTGAAGCCAGT
TACCTTCGGAAAAAGAGTTGGTAGCTCTTGATCCGGCAAACAAACCACCGCTGGTAGCGGTGGTTTTTTT
GTTTGCAAGCAGCAGATTACGCGCAGAAAAAAAGGATCTCAAGAAGATCCTTTGATCTTTTCTACGGGGT
CTGACGCTCAGTGGAACGAAAACTCACGTTAAGGGATTTTGGTCATGATTGATCGGGCACGTAAGAGGTT
CCAACTTTCACCATAATGAAATAAGATCACTACCGGGCGTATTTTTTGAGTTATCGAGATTTTCAGGAGC
TAAGGAAGCTAAAATGGAGAAAAAAATCACTGGATATACCACCGTTGATATATCCCAATGGCATCGTAAA
GAACATTTTGAGGCATTTCAGTCAGTTGCTCAATGTACCTATAACCAGACCGTTCAGCTGGATATTACGG
CCTTTTTAAAGACCGTAAAGAAAAATAAGCACAAGTTTTATCCGGCCTTTATTCACATTCTTGCCCGCCT
GATGAATGCTCATCCGGAATTTCGTATGGCAATGAAAGACGGTGAGCTGGTGATATGGGATAGTGTTCAC
CCTTGTTACACCGTTTTCCATGAGCAAACTGAAACGTTTTCATCGCTCTGGAGTGAATACCACGACGATT
TCCGGCAGTTTCTACACATATATTCGCAAGATGTGGCGTGTTACGGTGAAAACCTGGCCTATTTCCCTAA
AGGGTTTATTGAGAATATGTTTTTCGTTTCAGCCAATCCCTGGGTGAGTTTCACCAGTTTTGATTTAAAC
GTGGCCAATATGGACAACTTCTTCGCCCCCGTTTTCACCATGGGCAAATATTATACGCAAGGCGACAAGG
TGCTGATGCCGCTGGCGATTCAGGTTCATCATGCCGTTTGTGATGGCTTCCATGTCGGCAGAATGCTTAA
TGAATTACAACAGTACTGCGATGAGTGGCAGGGCGGGGCGTAATTTGATATCGAGCTCGCTTGGACTCCT
GTTGATAGATCCAGTAATGACCTCAGAACTCCATCTGGATTTGTTCAGAACGCTCGGTTGCCGCCGGGCG
TTTTTTATTGGTCTGGTCTCAGCCACTCGAGTTACTTGTATAATTCGTCCATACCACCAGTTGAGTGTCT
ACCTTCACTTCTTTCATATTGTTCAACAACTGTGTAATCTTCATTATGAGAAGTGATATCCAACTTTCTA
TCAACGTTGTAAGCACCTGGCATTTGAACTGGTTTCTTAGCCTTGTATGTAGTCTTGAAATCAGCCAAAT
ATCTACCACCATCCTTCAATCTCAATGCCATCTTGATGTCACCCTTCAAAACACCATCTTCTGGGTACAA
TCTTTCTGTTGAAGCTTCCCAACCCATAGTTTTCTTTTGCATAACTGGACCATCTGGTGGAAAATTAGTA
CCTCTCAACTTAACCTTATAGATCAATGTACCATCTTCCAAAGAAGTATCTTGTGTAA
Features (pLannotate 1.2.2; 5 found; start..end, strand, type, name):
    434..1022    -  rep_origin     ori: high-copy-number ColE1/pMB1/pBR322/pUC origin of replication
   1106..1203    +  promoter       cat promoter: promoter of the E. coli cat gene encoding chloramphenicol acetyltransferase
   1204..1860    +  CDS            cat: CAT_ECOLX - Experimental evidence at protein level: Swiss-Prot protein existence level 1. This enzyme is an effector of chloramphenicol resistance in bacteria. From Escherichia coli. This protein is used as a marker in many commonly used cloning vectors, such as pACYC184.
   1934..1968    +  terminator     lambda t0 terminator: minimal transcription terminator from phage lambda (Scholtissek and Grosse, 1987)
   1995..319     -  CDS            mScarlet-I (across the origin): mScarlet-I is a basic (constitutively fluorescent) red fluorescent protein published in 2016, derived from synthetic construct. It is reported to be a rapidly-maturing monomer with moderate acid sensitivity.
