[The description below was written by a language model from this plasmid's Addgene catalogue record and pLannotate feature annotations shown in this document.]
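Description:
pMYT022 is a small (about 2.4 kb) synthetic-biology part plasmid built on the pYTK001 entry-vector backbone of the yeast MoClo toolkit (YTK). It stores the coding sequence of mScarlet-I as a Type 4a part for use in both the YTK system and its multiplex extension, the MYT system, for engineering Saccharomyces cerevisiae. The plasmid is propagated only in E. coli. It carries a high-copy ColE1/pUC-type origin of replication and a chloramphenicol acetyltransferase (cat) gene driven by its native cat promoter and followed by a minimal lambda t0 terminator, giving chloramphenicol selection. No yeast origin, yeast selectable marker, or eukaryotic promoter or terminator is annotated, which is consistent with a storage vector rather than an expression vector.

The payload is mScarlet-I, a synthetic, monomeric, rapidly maturing, constitutively fluorescent red protein. Its open reading frame lies on the reverse strand and spans the numbering origin of the sequenced record. In the YTK part hierarchy, Type 4a is a subdivision of the position that follows the coding sequence (Type 3) and precedes the terminator sub-part (Type 4b). A 4a part is therefore typically used as a C-terminal fusion tag on an upstream gene of interest. Parts of this kind are normally released by Type IIS restriction enzymes and joined with promoter, coding sequence and terminator parts in Golden Gate assemblies to build yeast transcription units. However, the flanking restriction sites and overhangs are not annotated in the feature table, and the record lists the cloning sites as unknown. The likely use is as a modular red fluorescent reporter or tag for protein localisation and expression readouts in yeast.
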