Addgene plasmid #180675: pMYT022
Purpose: Encodes mScarlet-I as a Type 4a part to be used in the Dueber YTK and Ellis MYT systems
Depositing lab: Tom Ellis. Depositing organization: Imperial College London. Publication: A Multiplex MoClo Toolkit for Extensive and Flexible Engineering of Saccharomyces cerevisiae. Shaw WM, Khalil AS, Ellis T. ACS Synth Biol. 2023 Nov 6. doi: 10.1021/acssynbio.3c00423. PubMed 37930278.
Backbone
  Vector backbone: pYTK001
  Backbone manufacturer: John Dueber
  Vector type: Synthetic Biology
Growth in bacteria
  Bacterial resistance: Chloramphenicol, 25 μg/mL
  Growth temperature: 37°C
  Growth strain: DH5alpha
  Copy number: High Copy
Gene/Insert
  Gene/Insert name: mScarlet-I
  Species: Synthetic
  Cloning method: Restriction Enzyme; 5′ cloning site Unknown (unknown if destroyed)
Terms and licenses: Academic/Nonprofit Terms; Industry Terms: Not Available to Industry
How to cite: pMYT022 was a gift from Tom Ellis (Addgene plasmid # 180675 ; http://n2t.net/addgene:180675 ; RRID:Addgene_180675)
